>Addgene plasmid #171207 | pAAP21 | addgene full sequence | sequence record 335796 | Addgene NGS Result
TGGCGAATGGG
[124 nt withheld, positions 12-135]
C
[91 nt withheld, positions 137-227]
A
[49 nt withheld, positions 229-277]
CCTTTGACGTTGGAGTCCACGTTCTTT
[37 nt withheld, positions 305-341]
ACCCTATCTCGGTCTATTCTTTTGATTTATAAGGGATTTTGCCGATTTCGGCCTATTGGTTAAAAAATGA
GCTGATTTAACAAAAATTTAACGCGAATTTTAACAAAATATTAACGCTTACAATTTAGGTGGCACTTTTC
GGGGAAATGTGCGCGGAACCCCTATTTGTTTATTTTTCTAAATACATTCAAATATGTATCCGCTCATGAA
TTAATTCTTAGAAAAACTCATCGAGCATCAAATGAAACTGCAATTTATTCATATCAGGATTATCAATACC
ATATTTTTGAAAAAGCCGTTTCTGTAATGAAGGAGAAAACTCACCGAGGCAGTTCCATAGGATGGCAAGA
TCCTGGTATCGGTCTGCGATTCCGACTCGTCCAACATCAATACAACCTATTAATTTCCCCTCGTCAAAAA
TAAGGTTATCAAGTGAGAAATCACCATGAGTGACGACTGAATCCGGTGAGAATGGCAAAAGTTTATGCAT
TTCTTTCCAGACTTGTTCAACAGGCCAGCCATTACGCTCGTCATCAAAATCACTCGCATCAACCAAACCG
TTATTCATTCGTGATTGCGCCTGAGCGAGACGAAATACGCGATCGCTGTTAAAAGGACAATTACAAACAG
GAATCGAATGCAACCGGCGCAGGAACACTGCCAGCGCATCAACAATATTTTCACCTGAATCAGGATATTC
TTCTAATACCTGGAATGCTGTTTTCCCGGGGATCGCAGTGGTGAGTAACCATGCATCATCAGGAGTACGG
ATAAAATGCTTGATGGTCGGAAGAGGCATAAATTCCGTCAGCCAGTTTAGTCTGACCATCTCATCTGTAA
CATCATTGGCAACGCTACCTTTGCCATGTTTCAGAAACAACTCTGGCGCATCGGGCTTCCCATACAATCG
ATAGATTGTCGCACCTGATTGCCCGACATTATCGCGAGCCCATTTATACCCATATAAATCAGCATCCATG
TTGGAATTTAATCGCGGCCTAGAGCAAGACGTTTCCCGTTGAATATGGCTCATAACACCCCTTGTATTAC
TGTTTATGTAAGCAGACAGTTTTATTGTTCATGACCAAAATCCCTTAACGTGAGTTTTCGTTCCACTGAG
CGTCAGACCCCGTAGAAAAGATCAAAGGATCTTCTTGAGATCCTTTTTTTCTGCGCGTAATCTGCTGCTT
GCAAACAAAAAAACCACCGCTACCAGCGGTGGTTTGTTTGCCGGATCAAGAGCTACCAACTCTTTTTCCG
AAGGTAACTGGCTTCAGCAGAGCGCAGATACCAAATACTGTCCTTCTAGTGTAGCCGTAGTTAGGCCACC
ACTTCAAGAACTCTGTAGCACCGCCTACATACCTCGCTCTGCTAATCCTGTTACCAGTGGCTGCTGCCAG
TGGCGATAAGTCGTGTCTTACCGGGTTGGACTCAAGACGATAGTTACCGGATAAGGCGCAGCGGTCGGGC
TGAACGGGGGGTTCGTGCACACAGCCCAGCTTGGAGCGAACGACCTACACCGAACTGAGATACCTACAGC
GTGAGCTATGAGAAAGCGCCACGCTTCCCGAAGGGAGAAAGGCGGACAGGTATCCGGTAAGCGGCAGGGT
CGGAACAGGAGAGCGCACGAGGGAGCTTCCAGGGGGAAACGCCTGGTATCTTTATAGTCCTGTCGGGTTT
CGCCACCTCTGACTTGAGCGTCGATTTTTGTGATGCTCGTCAGGGGGGCGGAGCCTATGGAAAAACGCCA
GCAACGCGGCCTTTTTACGGTTCCTGGCCTTTTGCTGGCCTTTTGCTCACATGTTCTTTCCTGCGTTATC
CCCTGATTCTGTGGATAACCGTATTACCGCCTTTGAGTGAGCTGATACCGCTCGCCGCAGCCGAACGACC
GAGCGCAGCGAGTCAGTGAGCGAGGAAGCGGAAGAGCGCCTGATGCGGTATTTTCTCCTTACGCATCTGT
GCGGTATTTCACACCGCAATGGTGCACTCTCAGTACAATCTGCTCTGATGCCGCATAGTTAAGCCAGTAT
ACACTCCGCTATCGCTACGTGACTGGGTCATGGCTGCGCCCCGACACCCGCCAACACCCGCTGACGCGCC
CTGACGGGCTTGTCTGCTCCCGGCATCCGCTTACAGACAAGCTGTGACCGTCTCCGGGAGCTGCATGTGT
CAGAGGTTTTCACCGTCATCACCGAAACGCGCGAGGCAGCTGCGGTAAAGCTCATCAGCGTGGTCGTGAA
GCGATTCACAGATGTCTGCCTGTTCATCCGCGTCCAGCTCGTTGAGTTTCTCCAGAAGCGTTAATGTCTG
GCTTCTGATAAAGCGGGCCATGTTAAGGGCGGTTTTTTCCTGTTTGGTCACTGATGCCTCCGTGTAAGGG
GGATTTCTGTTCATGGGGGTAATGATACCGATGAAACGAGAGAGGATGCTCACGATACGGGTTACTGATG
ATGAACATGCCCGGTTACTGGAACGTTGTGAGGGTAAACAACTGGCGGTATGGATGCGGCGGGACCAGAG
AAAAATCACTCAGGGTCAATGCCAGCGCTTCGTTAATACAGATGTAGGTGTTCCACAGGGTAGCCAGCAG
CATCCTGCGATGCAGATCCGGAACATAATGGTGCAGGGCGCTGACTTCCGCGTTTCCAGACTTTACGAAA
CACGGAAACCGAAGACCATTCATGTTGTTGCTCAGGTCGCAGACGTTTTGCAGCAGCAGTCGCTTCACGT
TCGCTCGCGTATCGGTGATTCATTCTGCTAACCAGTAAGGCAACCCCGCCAGCCTAGCCGGGTCCTCAAC
GACAGGAGCACGATCATGCGCACCCGTGGGGCCGCCATGCCGGCGATAATGGCCTGCTTCTCGCCGAAAC
GTTTGGTGGCGGGACCAGTGACGAAGGCTTGAGCGAGGGCGTGCAAGATTCCGAATACCGCAAGCGACAG
GCCGATCATCGTCGCGCTCCAGCGAAAGCGGTCCTCGCCGAAAATGACCCAGAGCGCTGCCGGCACCTGT
CCTACGAGTTGCATGATAAAGAAGACAGTCATAAGTGCGGCGACGATAGTCATGCCCCGCGCCCACCGGA
AGGAGCTGACTGGGTTGAAGGCTCTCAAGGGCATCGGTCGAGATCCCGGTGCCTAATGAGTGAGCTAACT
TACATTAATTGCGTTGCGCTCACTGCCCGCTTTCCAGTCGGGAAACCTGTCGTGCCAGCTGCATTAATGA
ATCGGCCAACGCGCGGGGAGAGGCGGTTTGCGTATTGGGCGCCAGGGTGGTTTTTCTTTTCACCAGTGAG
ACGGGCAACAGCTGATTGCCCTTCACCGCCTGGCCCTGAGAGAGTTGCAGCAAGCGGTCCACGCTGGTTT
GCCCCAGCAGGCGAAAATCCTGTTTGATGGTGGTTAACGGCGGGATATAACATGAGCTGTCTTCGGTATC
GTCGTATCCCACTACCGAGATATCCGCACCAACGCGCAGCCCGGACTCGGTAATGGCGCGCATTGCGCCC
AGCGCCATCTGATCGTTGGCAACCAGCATCGCAGTGGGAACGATGCCCTCATTCAGCATTTGCATGGTTT
GTTGAAAACCGGACATGGCACTCCAGTCGCCTTCCCGTTCCGCTATCGGCTGAATTTGATTGCGAGTGAG
ATATTTATGCCAGCCAGCCAGACGCAGACGCGCCGAGACAGAACTTAATGGGCCCGCTAACAGCGCGATT
TGCTGGTGACCCAATGCGACCAGATGCTCCACGCCCAGTCGCGTACCGTCTTCATGGGAGAAAATAATAC
TGTTGATGGGTGTCTGGTCAGAGACATCAAGAAATAACGCCGGAACATTAGTGCAGGCAGCTTCCACAGC
AATGGCATCCTGGTCATCCAGCGGATAGTTAATGATCAGCCCACTGACGCGTTGCGCGAGAAGATTGTGC
ACCGCCGCTTTACAGGCTTCGACGCCGCTTCGTTCTACCATCGACACCACCACGCTGGCACCCAGTTGAT
CGGCGCGAGATTTAATCGCCGCGACAATTTGCGACGGCGCGTGCAGGGCCAGACTGGAGGTGGCAACGCC
AATCAGCAACGACTGTTTGCCCGCCAGTTGTTGTGCCACGCGGTTGGGAATGTAATTCAGCTCCGCCATC
GCCGCTTCCACTTTTTCCCGCGTTTTCGCAGAAACGTGGCTGGCCTGGTTCACCACGCGGGAAACGGTCT
GATAAGAGACACCGGCATACTCTGCGACATCGTATAACGTTACTGGTTTCACATTCACCACCCTGAATTG
ACTCTCTTCCGGGCGCTATCATGCCATACCGCGAAAGGTTTTGCGCCATTCGATGGTGTCCGGGATCTCG
ACGCTCTCCCTTATGCGACTCCTGCATTAGGAAGCAGCCCAGTAGTAGGTTGAGGCCGTTGAGCACCGCC
GCCGCAAGGAATGGTGCATGCAAGGAGATGGCGCCCAACAGTCCCCCGGCCACGGGGCCTGCCACCATAC
CCACGCCGAAACAAGCGCTCATGAGCCCGAAGTGGCGAGCCCGATCTTCCCCATCGGTGATGTCGGCGAT
ATAGGCGCCAGCAACCGCACCTGTGGCGCCGGTGATGCCGGCCACGATGCGTCCGGCGTAGAGGATCGAG
ATCTCGATCCCGCGAAATTAATACGACTCACTATAGGGGAATTGTGAGCGGATAACAATTCCCCTCTAGA
AATAATTTTGTTTAACTTTAAGAAGGAGATATACCATGGGCAGCAGCCATCATCATCATCATCACCACCA
CAGCAGCGGCGAAAACCTGTACTTCCAAGGCCATATGTCAATCATCCCAACTCCAAAGGCTTTGATCGGA
GAAAGATGTCTGACATCATCCAGCAAGTCTTCAAAGTTGAACAAGTCACTTGGCGTGGTTGATTCTAAAG
CTACAAAATCACCAATGTATTCCGTCACAGTTTCTGGAAAAGAAACAGCTTCAGGAAAGCGAATTGCTCA
AAAGTTGACTCCAAAGGTTGTGGCGCTGGAAAGCTCTTACATTACCGGAATTCCAGTTTCCACGGATTGT
AATGGTTGCCCAACTCCGAAGAGAAGTGGAATCAATTGTGAAATTCGTGCAGCTGAAGTATACAATCAAG
CTGGGAAATGGCCCTTCGAAATCACCAGTGATCCGGCTCCACTTCCTTGTGAATCAGCCGATCGGATCGA
ATATCCTTCTCAAGATTGCACTCAAGATCCAGCTTCAACCTCGCCACCACCTCGCATTTCTGAAAGCTTG
ACAGCATTCCTGGAAGCTCAGCAAGACGCCAACGACGCTATTGATACTAACGCCAAAGAAAAGACACAAC
TCCTGAAAGTGAATTTGGCTATTCACGGGATGTCACCTGAAAGATGGCTGTACTTGAATTATTTTTGCAC
CGAGACAATTCCAAGATTGGATGGTCCTTATGCCGATGATCCAAGAGTTCCACCTGTGCGAAATATGTTC
AGAAAATGGTTCCTCCGTTTTGCTGAAGCCTGCTTAGGAAATCCTCACCAGCTTGCAGTTATGCAAGAGA
TTGCTGCCACGTTTGTTCAGGCTCGGCTGGACGATACGAGCAGCTCCACAGACTCCACCAATATGCTCTA
CATGTTGTGGAAGGAGTGTATCGGACAGAAGAATATCATCGCAATTGCTGATGCGTGTTTACTTGCACAT
CTTCGGAAATCGGATCCTATCAAATACTTGAATGTAAAACGGGATTGGCTGGAATCTATTTTTGACCCAC
CCAGAGATCAATGAGAGCTCCGTCGACAAGCTTGCGGCCGCACTCGAGCACCACCACCACCACCACTGAG
ATCCGGCTGCTAACAAAGCCCGAAAGGAAGCTGAGTTGGCTGCTGCCACCGCTGAGCAATAACTAGCATA
ACCCCTTGGGGCCTCTAAACGGGTCTTGAGGGGTTTTTTGCTGAAAGGAGGAACTATATCCGGAT
Features (pLannotate 1.2.2; 20 found; start..end, strand, type, name):
     12..440     +  rep_origin     f1 ori (sequence partly withheld): f1 bacteriophage origin of replication; arrow indicates direction of (+) strand synthesis
    493..550     +  promoter       AmpR promoter (fragment): bla
    559..1374    -  CDS            KanR: aminoglycoside phosphotransferase; aph(3')-Ia; confers resistance to kanamycin in bacteria or G418 (Geneticin®) in eukaryotes
   1496..2084    +  rep_origin     ori: high-copy-number ColE1/pMB1/pBR322/pUC origin of replication
   2270..2409    -  misc_feature   bom: basis of mobility region from pBR322
   2511..2702    -  CDS            rop: Rop protein, which maintains plasmids at low copy number; rop
   2719..3099    +  CDS            YPB1_ECOLX: Protein predicted: Swiss-Prot protein existence level 4. From Escherichia coli.
   3171..3462    -  CDS            TcR (fragment): tetracycline efflux protein; tet; confers resistance to tetracycline
   3477..3498    -  protein_bind   CAP binding site: CAP binding activates transcription in the presence of cAMP. E. coli catabolite activator protein
   3511..4593    -  CDS            lacI: lac repressor; lacI; The lac repressor binds to the lac operator to inhibit transcription in E. coli. This inhibition can be relieved by adding lactose or isopropyl-β-D-thiogalactopyranoside (IPTG).
   4594..4671    -  promoter       lacI promoter: lacI
   4679..4958    -  CDS            TcR (fragment): tetracycline efflux protein; tet; confers resistance to tetracycline
   4980..4998    +  promoter       T7 promoter: promoter for bacteriophage T7 RNA polymerase
   4999..5023    +  protein_bind   lac operator: The lac repressor binds to the lac operator to inhibit transcription in E. coli. This inhibition can be relieved by adding lactose or isopropyl-β-D-thiogalactopyranoside (IPTG). lac repressor encoded by lacI
   5038..5060    +  RBS            RBS: efficient ribosome binding site from bacteriophage T7 gene 10 (Olins and Rangwala, 1989)
   5079..5095    +  CDS            capTEV™ (fragment): composite tag for in vivo biotinylation, TEV protease cleavage, and 6xHis tagging
   5112..5128    +  CDS            TEV site (fragment): tobacco etch virus (TEV) protease recognition and cleavage site
   6130..6147    +  CDS            9xHis (fragment): 9xHis affinity tag
   6157..6206    +  CDS            SET1 (fragment): solubility-enhancement tag derived from T7 phage gene 10B
   6214..6261    +  terminator     T7 terminator: transcription terminator for bacteriophage T7 RNA polymerase
