[The description below was written by a language model from this plasmid's Addgene catalogue record and pLannotate feature annotations shown in this document.]
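Description:
pAAP21 is a bacterial expression plasmid built on the pET28a backbone for producing and purifying a mutant C-terminal fragment of the C. elegans P granule protein MEG-3. The insert covers amino acids 545–862 of MEG-3 and carries four alanine substitutions (F705A, Y708A, Y713A and N725A) that disrupt the protein's HMG-like motif. According to the catalogue entry it is fused to an N-terminal 8xHis tag for affinity purification.

The 6,286 nt sequenced record shows the standard pET expression architecture. A T7 promoter is followed directly by a lac operator and the strong phage T7 gene 10 ribosome binding site, and a T7 terminator sits downstream of the coding region. A lacI gene with its own promoter supplies lac repressor, so transcription stays repressed until it is induced with IPTG in a host that provides T7 RNA polymerase. The annotation software did not label the meg-3 coding sequence itself, which presumably lies in the unannotated stretch between the short N-terminal tag matches and the terminator-proximal features. Just after the start of the open reading frame there are partial matches to a His-containing tag and to a TEV protease site, which suggests the tag may be cleavable, although the catalogue entry does not say so. A His-tag fragment also appears just past the insert, as in the parental pET28a; whether it is translated is not stated.

The plasmid is maintained through a ColE1/pBR322-type origin with the rop and bom regions, is selected with kanamycin via the aph(3')-Ia gene, and also carries an f1 origin. The recombinant protein is suited to in vitro comparison with wild-type MEG-3 C-terminus, in keeping with the associated study of how MEG-3 coordinates RNA and protein condensation.
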