Addgene plasmid #171207: pAAP21
Purpose: bacterial expression for HIS purification of the MEG-3 C-terminus with mutations in the HMG-like motif
Depositing lab: Geraldine Seydoux. Depositing organization: Johns Hopkins University and School of Medicine. Publication: Coordination of RNA and protein condensation by the P granule protein MEG-3. Schmidt H, Putnam A, Rasoloson D, Seydoux G. bioRxiv 2020.10.15.340570 10.1101/2020.10.15.340570.
Backbone
  Vector backbone: pet28a
  Vector type: Bacterial Expression
Growth in bacteria
  Bacterial resistance: Kanamycin, 50 μg/mL
  Growth temperature: 37°C
  Growth strain: DH5alpha
  Copy number: High Copy
Gene/Insert
  Gene/Insert name: meg-3
  Species: C. elegans (nematode)
  Mutation: aa545-862, F705A,Y708A,Y713A, N725A
  Entrez Gene: meg-3 (a.k.a. CELE_F52D2.4)
  Tag / fusion protein: 8xHIS (N terminal on insert)
  Cloning method: Unknown
Terms and licenses: Academic/Nonprofit Terms; Industry Terms: Not Available to Industry
Depositor comments: Please visit https://www.biorxiv.org/content/10.1101/2020.10.15.340570v1 for bioRxiv preprint.
How to cite: pAAP21 was a gift from Geraldine Seydoux (Addgene plasmid # 171207 ; http://n2t.net/addgene:171207 ; RRID:Addgene_171207)
